>Addgene plasmid #102397 | pAM-35s-CBL5-YFPc-1 | addgene full sequence | sequence record 196854 | Addgene NGS Result
CTTCTTGAGATCCTTTTTTTCTGCGCGTAATCTGCTGCTTGCAAACAAAAAAACCACCGCTACCAGCGGT
GGTTTGTTTGCCGGATCAAGAGCTACCAACTCTTTTTCCGAAGGTAACTGGCTTCAGCAGAGCGCAGATA
CCAAATACTGTTCTTCTAGTGTAGCCGTAGTTAGGCCACCACTTCAAGAACTCTGTAGCACCGCCTACAT
ACCTCGCTCTGCTAATCCTGTTACCAGTGGCTGCTGCCAGTGGCGATAAGTCGTGTCTTACCGGGTTGGA
CTCAAGACGATAGTTACCGGATAAGGCGCAGCGGTCGGGCTGAACGGGGGGTTCGTGCACACAGCCCAGC
TTGGAGCGAACGACCTACACCGAACTGAGATACCTACAGCGTGAGCTATGAGAAAGCGCCACGCTTCCCG
AAGGGAGAAAGGCGGACAGGTATCCGGTAAGCGGCAGGGTCGGAACAGGAGAGCGCACGAGGGAGCTTCC
AGGGGGAAACGCCTGGTATCTTTATAGTCCTGTCGGGTTTCGCCACCTCTGACTTGAGCGTCGATTTTTG
TGATGCTCGTCAGGGGGGCGGAGCCTATGGAAAAACGCCAGCAACGCGGCCTTTTTACGGTTCCTGGCCT
TTTGCTGGCCTTTTGCTCACATGGACTCTAGCTAGAGGATCACAGGCAGCAACGCTCTGTCATCGTTACA
ATCAACATGCTACCCTCCGCGAGATCATCCGTGTTTCAAACCCGGCAGCTTAGTTGCCGTTCTTCCGAAT
AGCATCGGTAACATGAGCAAAGTCTGCCGCCTTACAACGGCTCTCCCGCTGACGCCGTCCCGGACTGATG
GGCTGCCTGTATCGAGTGGTGATTTTGTGCCGAGCTGCCGGTCGGGGAGCTGTTGGCTGGCTGGTGGCAG
GATATATTGTGGTGTAAACAAATTGACGCTTAGACAACTTAATAACACATTGCGGACGTTTTTAATGATC
GAATACTAACGTCTCTACCAGATATCAGCTTGCATGCCGGTCGATCTAGTAACATAGATGACACCGCGCG
CGATAATTTATCCTAGTTTGCGCGCTATATTTTGTTTTCTATCGCGTATTAAATGTATAATTGCGGGACT
CTAATCATAAAAACCCATCTCATAAATAACGTCATGCATTACATGTTAATTATTACATGCTTAACGTAAT
TCAACAGAAATTATATGATAATCATCGCAAGACCGGCAACAGGATTCAATCTTAAGAAACTTTATTGCCA
AATGTTTGAACGATCTGCTTGACTCTAGGGGTCATCAGATTTCGGTGACGGGCAGGACCGGACGGGGCGG
CACCGGCAGGCTGAAGTCCAGCTGCCAGAAACCCACGTCATGCCAGTTCCCGTGCTTGAAGCCGGCCGCC
CGCAGCATGCCGCGGGGGGCATATCCGAGCGCCTCGTGCATGCGCACGCTCGGGTCGTTGGGCAGCCCGA
TGACAGCGACCACGCTCTTGAAGCCCTGTGCCTCCAGGGACTTCAGCAGGTGGGTGTAGAGCGTGGAGCC
CAGTCCCGTCCGCTGGTGGCGGGGGGAGACGTACACGGTCGACTCGGCCGTCCAGTCGTAGGCGTTGCGT
GCCTTCCAGGGACCCGCGTAGGCGATGCCGGCGACCTCGCCGTCCACCTCGGCGACGAGCCAGGGATAGC
GCTCCCGCAGACGGACGAGGTCGTCCGTCCACTCCTGCGGTTCCTGCGGCTCGGTACGGAAGTTGACCGT
GCTTGTCTCGATGTAGTGGTTGACGATGGTGCAGACCGCCGGCATGTCCGCCTCGGTGGCACGGCGGATG
TCGGCCGGGCGTCGTTCTGGGCTCATGGTAGATCCCCTCGATCGAGTTGAGAGTGAATATGAGACTCTAA
TTGGATACCGAGGGGAATTTATGGAACGTCAGTGGAGCATTTTTGACAAGAAATATTTGCTAGCTGATAG
TGACCTTAGGCGACTTTTGAACGCGCAATAATGGTTTCTGACGTATGTGCTTAGCTCATTAAACTCCAGA
AACCCGCGGCTCAGTGGCTCCTTCAACGTTGCGGTTCTGTCAGTTCCAAACGTAAAACGGCTTGTCCCGC
GTCATCGGCGGGGGTCATAACGTGACTCCCTTAATTCTCCGCTCATGATCAGATTGTCGTTTCCCGCCTT
CGGTTTGGGCGCGCCCGGTTCAGAAGACCAGAGGGCTATTGAGACTTTTCAACAAAGGGTAATATCGGGA
AACCTCCTCGGATTCCATTGCCCAGCTATCTGTCACTTCATCGAAAGGACAGTAGAAAAGGAAGATGGCT
TCTACAAATGCCATCATTGCGATAAAGGAAAGGCTATCGTTCAAGATGCCTCTACCGACAGTGGTCCCAA
AGATGGACCCCCACCCACGAGGAACATCGTGGAAAAAGAAGACGTTCCAACCACGTCTTCAAAGCAAGTG
GATTGATGTGATACATGGTGGAGCACGACACTCTCGTCTACTCCAAGAATATCAAAGATACAGTCTCAGA
AGACCAGAGGGCTATTGAGACTTTTCAACAAAGGGTAATATCGGGAAACCTCCTCGGATTCCATTGCCCA
GCTATCTGTCACTTCATCGAAAGGACAGTAGAAAAGGAAGATGGCTTCTACAAATGCCATCATTGCGATA
AAGGAAAGGCTATCGTTCAAGATGCCTCTACCGACAGTGGTCCCAAAGATGGACCCCCACCCACGAGGAA
CATCGTGGAAAAAGAAGACGTTCCAACCACGTCTTCAAAGCAAGTGGATTGATGTGATATCTCCACTGAC
GTAAGGGATGACGCACAATCCCACTATCCTTCGCAAGACCCTTCCTCTATATAAGGAAGTTCATTTCATT
TGGAGAGGACCTCGAGGTCGACGGTATCGATAAGCTTCCCATCAACAAGTTTGTACAAAAAAGCAGGCTT
GATGGGATGTGTTTGCAGCAAGCAATTAGAAGGAAGAAGGCAAGAAGACATTTCGCTTCTTGCTTCTCAA
ACCTTTTTTAGCGAGGCTGAGGTTGAAGTTTTGCATGGATTGTTCATCAAACTCACTTCTTGTCTTAGCA
ACGACAATCTTTTGACCAAAGAAAAATTTCAATTTATCTTGATCAAGAATACCAAAAAGCGCAGTCTTTC
TGCAGAACGGATTTTTGGATTATTCGATATGAGAAACGATGGGGCTATAGATTTTGGAGAGTTTGTACAC
ACACTCAACATTTTTCACCCAAACTCATCACCAAGAGATAAGGCCATATTTGCATTTAGATTATACGATA
CTCGTGAGACTGGATTCATTGAACCGGAGGAGGTGAAAGAGATGATAATAGACGTTCTAGAGGAATCAGA
ACTTATGCTATCCGAGAGTATCATTGATTCTATCGTGTCTAAGACATTTGAAGAGGCCGATTGGAAAAAA
GATGGGATAATAGATTTGGAAGAATGGGAGAATTTTGTTGCCACCTATCCTTTGACACTAAAGAACATGA
CTATCCCTTTCTTGAAGGACATTCCGAGGATTTTCCCAACCTTTCTCCGGTACCCAGCTTTCTTGTACAA
AGTGGTTGATGGGATGGACAAGCAGAAGAACGGCATCAAGGCCAACTTCAAGATCCGCCACAACATCGAG
GACGGCGGCGTGCAGCTCGCCGACCACTACCAGCAGAACACCCCCATCGGCGACGGCCCCGTGCTGCTGC
CCGACAACCACTACCTGAGCTACCAGTCCGCCCTGAGCAAAGACCCCAACGAGAAGCGCGATCACATGGT
CCTGCTGGAGTTCGTGACCGCCGCCGGGATCACTCTCGGCATGGACGAGCTGTACAAGTAATCTAGAGTC
CGCAAAAATCACCAGTCTCTCTCTACAAATCTATCTCTCTCTATTTTTCTCCAGAATAATGTGTGAGTAG
TTCCCAGATAAGGGAATTAGGGTTCTTATAGGGTTTCGCTCATGTGTTGAGCATATAAGAAACCCTTAGT
ATGTATTTGTATTTGTAAAATACTTCTATCAATAAAATTTCTAATTCCTAAAACCAAAATCCAGTGACCG
GGCGGCCGCCACCGCGGTGGAGGGGGATCAGATTGTCGTTTCCCGCCTTCAGTTTAAACTATCAGTGTTT
GACAGGATATATTGGCGGGTAAACCTAAGAGAAAAGAGCGTTTATTAGAATAATCGGATATTTAAAAGGG
CGTGAAAAGGTTTATCCGTTCGTCCATTTGTATGTGTACATCACCGACGAGCAAGGCAAGACCGAGCGCC
TTTCCGACGCTCACCGGGCTGGTTGCCCTCGCCGCTGGGCTGGCGGCCGTCTATGGCCCTGCAAACGCGC
CAGAAACGCCGTCGAAGCCGTGTGCGAGACACCGGCCGCCGGCGTTGTGGATACCTCGCGGAAAACTTGG
CCCTCACTGACAGATGAGGGGCGGACGTTGACACTTGAGGGGCCGACTCACCCGGCGCGGCGTTGACAGA
TGAGGGGCAGGCTCGATTTCGGCCGGCGACGTGGAGCTGGCCAGCCTCGCAAATCGGCGAAAACGCCTGA
TTTTACGCGAGTTTCCCACAGATGATGTGGACAAGCCTGGGGATAAGTGCCCTGCGGTATTGACACTTGA
GGGGCGCGACTACTGACAGATGAGGGGCGCGATCCTTGACACTTGAGGGGCAGAGTGCTGACAGATGAGG
GGCGCACCTATTGACATTTGAGGGGCTGTCCACAGGCAGAAAATCCAGCATTTGCAAGGGTTTCCGCCCG
TTTTTCGGCCACCGCTAACCTGTCTTTTAACCTGCTTTTAAACCAATATTTATAAACCTTGTTTTTAACC
AGGGCTGCGCCCTGTGCGCGTGACCGCGCACGCCGAAGGGGGGTGCCCCCCCTTCTCGAACCCTCCCGGC
CCGCTAACGCGGGCCTCCCATCCCCCCAGGGGCTGCGCCCCTCGGCCGCGAACGGCCTCACCCCAAAAAT
GGCAGCGCTGGCAGTCCTTGCCATTGCCGGGATCGGGGCAGTAACGGGATGGGCGATCAGCCCGAAAGCT
ACCCCTATTTGTTTATTTTTCTAAATACATTCAAATATGTATCCGCTCATGAGACAATAACCCTGATAAA
TGCTTCAATAATATTGAAAAAGGAAGAGTATGAGTATTCAACATTTCCGTGTCGCCCTTATTCCCTTTTT
TGCGGCATTTTGCCTTCCTGTTTTTGCTCACCCAGAAACGCTGGTGAAAGTAAAAGATGCTGAAGATCAG
TTGGGTGCACGAGTGGGTTACATCGAACTGGATCTCAACAGCGGTAAGATCCTTGAGAGTTTTCGCCCCG
AAGAACGTTTTCCAATGATGAGCACTTTTAAAGTTCTGCTATGTGGCGCGGTATTATCCCGTATTGACGC
CGGGCAAGAGCAACTCGGTCGCCGCATACACTATTCTCAGAATGACTTGGTTGAGTACTCACCAGTCACA
GAAAAGCATCTTACGGATGGCATGACAGTAAGAGAATTATGCAGTGCTGCCATAACCATGAGTGATAACA
CTGCGGCCAACTTACTTCTGACAACGATCGGAGGACCGAAGGAGCTAACCGCTTTTTTGCACAACATGGG
GGATCATGTAACTCGCCTTGATCGTTGGGAACCGGAGCTGAATGAAGCCATACCAAACGACGAGCGTGAC
ACCACGATGCCTGTAGCAATGGCAACAACGTTGCGCAAACTATTAACTGGCGAACTACTTACTCTAGCTT
CCCGGCAACAATTAATAGACTGGATGGAGGCGGATAAAGTTGCAGGACCACTTCTGCGCTCGGCCCTTCC
GGCTGGCTGGTTTATTGCTGATAAATCTGGAGCCGGTGAGCGTGGGTCTCGCGGTATCATTGCAGCACTG
GGGCCAGATGGTAAGCCCTCCCGTATCGTAGTTATCTACACGACGGGGAGTCAGGCAACTATGGATGAAC
GAAATAGACAGATCGCTGAGATAGGTGCCTCACTGATTAAGCATTGGTAACTGTCAGACCAAGTTTACTC
ATATATACTTTAGATTGATTTAAAACTTCATTTTTAATTTAAAAGGATCTAGGTGAAGATCCTTTTTGAT
AATCTCATGACCAAAATCCCTTAACGTGAGTTTTCGTTCCACTGAGCGTCAGACCCCGTAGAAAAGATCA
AAGGAT
Features (pLannotate 1.2.2; 18 found; start..end, strand, type, name):
      5..593     +  rep_origin     ori: high-copy-number ColE1/pMB1/pBR322/pUC origin of replication
    905..929     +  misc_feature   LB T-DNA repeat: left border repeat from nopaline C58 T-DNA
   1023..1275    -  terminator     NOS terminator: nopaline synthase terminator and poly(A) signal
   1298..1846    -  CDS            bar: PAT_STRHY - Experimental evidence at protein level: Swiss-Prot protein existence level 1. Inactivates phosphinothricin (PPT) by transfer of an acetyl group from acetyl CoA. Can also acetylate demethylphosphinothricin but not PTT or glutamate. This enzyme is an effector of phosphinothricin tripeptide (PTT or bialaphos) resistance. From Streptomyces hygroscopicus. Introduced by genetic manipulation and expressed in glufosinate-tolerant maize by Dekalb Genetics.
   1888..2067    -  promoter       NOS promoter: nopaline synthase promoter
   2210..2880    +  promoter       CaMV 35S promoter (enhanced): cauliflower mosaic virus 35S promoter with a duplicated enhancer region
   2880..2907    -  misc_feature   MCS (fragment): pBluescript multiple cloning site
   2915..2939    +  protein_bind   attB1: mutant version of attB; recombination site for the Gateway® BP reaction BP Clonase™
   2942..3550    +  CDS            CBL5: CNBL5_ARATH - Also known as SCABP4. Experimental evidence at protein level: Swiss-Prot protein existence level 1. Acts as a calcium sensor. CBL proteins interact with CIPK serine-threonine protein kinases. Binding of a CBL protein to the regulatory NAF domain of a CIPK protein lead to the activation of the kinase in a calcium-dependent manner. May function as a positive regulator of salt or drought responses. From Arabidopsis thaliana (Mouse-ear cress).
   3552..3576    -  protein_bind   attB2: mutant version of attB; recombination site for the Gateway® BP reaction BP Clonase™
   3587..3838    +  CDS            VC155: C-terminal fragment of mVenus for use in bimolecular fluorescence complementation (BiFC) (Kodama and Hu, 2010)
   3896..4055    +  polyA_signal   CaMV poly(A) signal (fragment): cauliflower mosaic virus polyadenylation signal
   4062..4082    -  misc_feature   MCS (fragment): pBluescript multiple cloning site
   4130..4154    +  misc_feature   RB T-DNA repeat: right border repeat from nopaline C58 T-DNA
   4374..4905    +  rep_origin     oriV: incP origin of replication
   4969..5046    +  CDS            klaC (fragment): KLAC_ECOLX - Also known as telB. Protein predicted: Swiss-Prot protein existence level 4. Belongs to the kla operon, which is associated with cryptic tellurite resistance, and IncW plasmid fertility inhibition. From Escherichia coli.
   5048..5139    +  promoter       AmpR promoter: bla
   5140..6000    +  CDS            AmpR: β-lactamase; bla; confers resistance to ampicillin, carbenicillin, and related antibiotics
