[The description below was written by a language model from this plasmid's Addgene catalogue record and pLannotate feature annotations shown in this document.]
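Description:
pAM-35s-CBL5-YFPc-1 is a plant expression plasmid built on the pAMPAT split-YFP backbone, a compact (about 6.2 kb) binary-type vector designed for bimolecular fluorescence complementation (BiFC). In bacteria it is maintained through a high-copy ColE1/pUC-type origin and selected with ampicillin via the β-lactamase gene. An incP oriV is also annotated, an element that in vectors of this kind supports replication in Agrobacterium when the required replication function is supplied in trans. A short klaC fragment next to oriV appears to be a remnant of the parental broad-host-range plasmid.

The region between the nopaline-type left and right T-DNA border repeats carries two plant cassettes. The first is a selectable marker: the bar gene (phosphinothricin acetyltransferase), driven by the NOS promoter and closed by the NOS terminator, which confers tolerance to glufosinate/phosphinothricin herbicides in transformed plants. The second is the payload, in which an enhanced CaMV 35S promoter with a duplicated enhancer drives the Arabidopsis thaliana CBL5 coding sequence. CBL5 encodes calcineurin B-like protein 5, a calcium sensor that binds and activates CIPK kinases. The coding sequence was introduced by Gateway recombination and is therefore flanked by attB1 and attB2 sites. Downstream of attB2, on the same strand, lies the C-terminal fragment of Venus/YFP (annotated as VC155), giving a C-terminal YFPc fusion, followed by a CaMV polyadenylation signal.

The YFPc fragment is not fluorescent on its own. When the construct is co-expressed with a candidate partner fused to the complementary N-terminal YFP fragment, interaction between the two proteins reconstitutes fluorescence. This allows CBL5 interactions to be detected and localised in plant cells.
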