Addgene plasmid #102397: pAM-35s-CBL5-YFPc-1
Purpose: split YFP. Plant expression of CBL5-YFPc-1
Depositing lab: Silke Robatzek. Depositing organization: Sainsbury Laboratory, Norwich.
Backbone
  Vector backbone: pAMPAT split-YFP
  Backbone manufacturer: Toulouse
  Vector type: Plant Expression
Growth in bacteria
  Bacterial resistance: Ampicillin, 100 μg/mL
  Growth temperature: 37°C
  Growth strain: DH5alpha
  Copy number: Unknown
Gene/Insert
  Gene/Insert name: CBL5
  Species: A. thaliana (mustard weed)
  Entrez Gene: CBL5 (a.k.a. AT4G01420, F3D13.2, F3D13_2, calcineurin B-like protein 5)
  Promoter: 35S
  Tag / fusion protein: YFPc (C terminal on backbone)
  Cloning method: Gateway Cloning
Terms and licenses: Academic/Nonprofit Terms; Industry Terms: Not Available to Industry
How to cite: pAM-35s-CBL5-YFPc-1 was a gift from Silke Robatzek (Addgene plasmid # 102397 ; http://n2t.net/addgene:102397 ; RRID:Addgene_102397)
