>Addgene plasmid #102397 | pAM-35s-CBL5-YFPc-1 | depositor partial sequence | sequence record 193475 | insert
ATGGGATGTGTTTGCAGCAAGCAATTAGAAGGAAGAAGGCAAGAAGACATTTCGCTTCTTGCTTCTCAAA
CCTTTTTTAGCGAGGCTGAGGTTGAAGTTTTGCATGGATTGTTCATCAAACTCACTTCTTGTCTTAGCAA
CGACAATCTTTTGACCAAAGAAAAATTTCAATTTATCTTGATCAAGAATACCAAAAAGCGCAGTCTTTCT
GCAGAACGGATTTTTGGATTATTCGATATGAGAAACGATGGGGCTATAGATTTTGGAGAGTTTGTACACA
CACTCAACATTTTTCACCCAAACTCATCACCAAGAGATAAGGCCATATTTGCATTTAGATTATACGATAC
TCGTGAGACTGGATTCATTGAACCGGAGGAGGTGAAAGAGATGATAATAGACGTTCTAGAGGAATCAGAA
CTTATGCTATCCGAGAGTATCATTGATTCTATCGTGTCTAAGACATTTGAAGAGGCCGATTGGAAAAAAG
ATGGGATAATAGATTTGGAAGAATGGGAGAATTTTGTTGCCACCTATCCTTTGACACTAAAGAACATGAC
TATCCCTTTCTTGAAGGACATTCCGAGGATTTTCCCAACCTTTCTCCGGTAA
